Addgene plasmid #182306: PB-TO-NFIA.1-SOX9 (bi-directional promoter)
Purpose: Piggybac Tet-ON plasmid for differentiating hiPSCs into astrocytes via NFIA and SOX9 expression
Depositing lab: iPSC Neurodegenerative Disease Initiative (iNDI) & Michael Ward. Depositing organization: National Institute on Aging (NIA).
Backbone
  Vector backbone: pUCM
  Backbone size w/o insert (bp): 13000
  Total vector size (bp): 16660
  Vector type: Mammalian Expression ; PiggyBac
  Selectable markers: Puromycin
Growth in bacteria
  Bacterial resistance: Ampicillin, 100 μg/mL
  Growth temperature: 37°C
  Growth strain: DH5alpha
  Copy number: High Copy
Gene/Insert 1
  Gene/Insert name: NFIA
  Species: H. sapiens (human)
  Insert size (bp): 1530
  Entrez Gene: NFIA (a.k.a. BRMUTD, C1DELp32p31, CTF, DEL1P32P31, NF-I/A, NF1-A, NFI-A, NFI-L)
  Promoter: TRE3G-Bi-directional
  Tag / fusion protein: None
  Cloning method: Restriction Enzyme; 5′ cloning site PmeI (not destroyed); 3′ cloning site NruI (not destroyed)
  Sequencing primers: 5′ ccgtaccacttcctaccctc; 3′ caagttggggtgggcgat
Gene/Insert 2
  Gene/Insert name: SOX9
  Species: H. sapiens (human)
  Insert size (bp): 1527
  Entrez Gene: SOX9 (a.k.a. CMD1, CMPD1, ENH13, SRA1, SRXX2, SRXY10, TES, TESCO)
  Promoter: TRE3G-Bi-directional
  Tag / fusion protein: None
  Cloning method: Restriction Enzyme; 5′ cloning site AscI (not destroyed); 3′ cloning site AvrII (not destroyed)
  Sequencing primers: 5′ atgtggcttgagctgtaggc
Gene/Insert 3
  Gene/Insert name: puroR-T2A-mycNLS-mTagBFP2
  Insert size (bp): 1473
  Tag / fusion protein: T2A-mycNLS-mTagBFP2
Resource information
  A portion of this plasmid was derived from a plasmid made by: Michael Ward lab
Terms and licenses: Academic/Nonprofit Terms; Industry Terms: Not Available to Industry
How to cite: PB-TO-NFIA.1-SOX9 (bi-directional promoter) was a gift from iPSC Neurodegenerative Disease Initiative (iNDI) & Michael Ward (Addgene plasmid # 182306 ; http://n2t.net/addgene:182306 ; RRID:Addgene_182306)
