[The description below was written by a language model from this plasmid's Addgene catalogue record and pLannotate feature annotations shown in this document.]
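Description:
PB-TO-NFIA.1-SOX9 (bi-directional promoter) is a roughly 16.7 kb mammalian expression plasmid of the PiggyBac transposon type, built on a pUCM backbone and designed to drive doxycycline-inducible (Tet-On) differentiation of human iPSCs into astrocytes. In bacteria it is maintained as a high-copy plasmid through a ColE1/pUC-type origin with ampicillin selection (AmpR); an f1 origin and scattered lac-region remnants are also present. The PiggyBac terminal repeats that would mediate transposase-dependent genomic integration are implied by the catalogue entry but are not annotated in the feature table.

The core payload is a TRE3G bidirectional promoter flanked by two untagged human transcription factor coding sequences: NFIA in one direction and SOX9 in the other, each terminated by an SV40 polyadenylation signal, so that both factors are co-induced from a single Tet-responsive element. The transactivator is supplied on the same plasmid: a CAG-type unit (CMV enhancer, chicken β-actin promoter, chimeric intron) drives a tetR-derived coding sequence, presumably the reverse Tet transactivator, ending in a rabbit β-globin poly(A). A synthetic poly(A) and transcriptional pause site lie adjacent to this unit, likely limiting read-through. A third cassette uses the EF-1α promoter to express puromycin resistance linked by a T2A peptide to myc-tagged, nuclear-localised mTagBFP2, with a bGH poly(A). This allows drug selection and blue nuclear fluorescence marking of stably integrated cells. The whole selection cassette is flanked by loxP sites, so it can be excised with Cre after clones are established. Small hits to olfactory receptor, lambda phage and globin sequences appear to be spacer or incidental fragments.
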