Features (pLannotate 1.2.2; 38 found; start..end, strand, type, name):
     32..104     -  rep_origin     RSF ori (fragment): Plasmids containing the RSF 1030 origin of replication can be propagated in E. coli cells that contain additional plasmids with compatible origins.
    369..424     -  polyA_signal   β-globin poly(A) signal: rabbit β-globin polyadenylation signal (Gil and Proudfoot, 1987)
    495..575     -  CDS            HBB (fragment): HBB_PONPY - Experimental evidence at transcript level: Swiss-Prot protein existence level 2. Involved in oxygen transport from the lung to the various peripheral tissues. From Pongo pygmaeus (Bornean orangutan).
    709..1326    -  CDS            tetR: TETR2_ECOLX - Experimental evidence at protein level: Swiss-Prot protein existence level 1. TetR is the repressor of the tetracycline resistance element; its N-terminal region forms a helix-turn-helix structure and binds DNA. Binding of tetracycline to TetR reduces the repressor affinity for the tetracycline resistance gene (tetA) promoter operator sites. From Escherichia coli.
   1385..2401    -  intron         chimeric intron: chimera between introns from chicken β-actin and rabbit β-globin
   2402..2679    -  promoter       chicken β-actin promoter: No description available
   2681..3060    -  enhancer       CMV enhancer: human cytomegalovirus immediate early enhancer
   3061..3109    +  polyA_signal   poly(A) signal: synthetic polyadenylation signal
   3123..3214    +  misc_feature   pause site: RNA polymerase II transcriptional pause signal from the human α2 globin gene
   3759..3887    -  CDS            OR51A4 (fragment): O51A4_HUMAN - Experimental evidence at transcript level: Swiss-Prot protein existence level 2. Odorant receptor. From Homo sapiens (Human).
   3913..4071    -  CDS            OR51A7 (fragment): O51A7_HUMAN - Experimental evidence at transcript level: Swiss-Prot protein existence level 2. Odorant receptor. From Homo sapiens (Human).
   4426..4459    +  protein_bind   loxP: Cre-mediated recombination occurs in the 8-bp core sequence (GCATACAT). Cre recombinase
   4459..5619    +  promoter       EF-1α promoter: strong constitutive promoter for human elongation factor EF-1α
   5633..6229    +  CDS            PuroR (fragment): puromycin N-acetyltransferase; pac from Streptomyces; confers resistance to puromycin
   6395..7105    +  CDS            mTagBFP2: mTagBFP2 is a basic (constitutively fluorescent) blue fluorescent protein published in 2011, derived from Entacmaea quadricolor. It is reported to be a very rapidly-maturing monomer with very low acid sensitivity.
   7125..7349    +  polyA_signal   bGH poly(A) signal: bovine growth hormone polyadenylation signal
   7350..7383    +  protein_bind   loxP: Cre-mediated recombination occurs in the 8-bp core sequence (GCATACAT). Cre recombinase
   7943..8410    +  CDS            B (fragment): PORTL_LAMBD - Experimental evidence at protein level: Swiss-Prot protein existence level 1. Forms the portal vertex of the capsid (PubMed:6228056, PubMed:6232391). This portal plays critical roles in head assembly, genome packaging, neck/tail attachment, and genome ejection (Probable). The portal protein multimerizes as a single ring-shaped homododecamer arranged around a central channel (PubMed:6232391). Binds to the terminase subunits to form the packaging machine (PubMed:7799432). From Escherichia phage lambda (Bacteriophage lambda).
   8446..8468    -  protein_bind   lac operator (fragment): The lac repressor binds to the lac operator to inhibit transcription in E. coli. This inhibition can be relieved by adding lactose or isopropyl-β-D-thiogalactopyranoside (IPTG). lac repressor encoded by lacI
   8472..8502    -  promoter       lac promoter: promoter for the E. coli lac operon
   8517..8538    -  protein_bind   CAP binding site: CAP binding activates transcription in the presence of cAMP. E. coli catabolite activator protein
   8551..8643    -  CDS            lacI (fragment): lac repressor; lacI; The lac repressor binds to the lac operator to inhibit transcription in E. coli. This inhibition can be relieved by adding lactose or isopropyl-β-D-thiogalactopyranoside (IPTG).
   8826..9414    -  rep_origin     ori: high-copy-number ColE1/pMB1/pBR322/pUC origin of replication
   9585..10445   -  CDS            AmpR: β-lactamase; bla; confers resistance to ampicillin, carbenicillin, and related antibiotics
  10446..10550   -  promoter       AmpR promoter: bla
  10603..11031   -  rep_origin     f1 ori (sequence partly withheld): f1 bacteriophage origin of replication; arrow indicates direction of (+) strand synthesis
  11036..11191   -  CDS            lacZα (fragment): LacZα fragment of β-galactosidase; lacZ fragment
  11193..11312   +  CDS            B (fragment): PORTL_LAMBD - Experimental evidence at protein level: Swiss-Prot protein existence level 1. Forms the portal vertex of the capsid (PubMed:6228056, PubMed:6232391). This portal plays critical roles in head assembly, genome packaging, neck/tail attachment, and genome ejection (Probable). The portal protein multimerizes as a single ring-shaped homododecamer arranged around a central channel (PubMed:6232391). Binds to the terminase subunits to form the packaging machine (PubMed:7799432). From Escherichia phage lambda (Bacteriophage lambda).
  12482..12563   -  polyA_signal   SV40 poly(A) signal: SV40 polyadenylation signal
  12586..12669   -  CDS            large T antigen (fragment): large T antigen from SV40 (simian virus 40)
  12688..14214   -  CDS            SOX9: SOX9_HUMAN - Experimental evidence at protein level: Swiss-Prot protein existence level 1. Transcription factor that plays a key role in chondrocytes differentiation and skeletal development (PubMed:24038782). Specifically binds the 5'-ACAAAG-3' DNA motif present in enhancers and super-enhancers and promotes expression of genes important for chondrogenesis, including cartilage matrix protein-coding genes COL2A1, COL4A2, COL9A1, COL11A2 and ACAN, SOX5 and SOX6 (PubMed:8640233). Also binds to some promoter regions (By similarity). Plays a central role in successive steps of chondrocyte different
  14250..14700   +  promoter       TRE3G BI promoter: 3rd-generation Tet-responsive bidirectional promoter that can be activated by binding of Tet-On® 3G
  14743..16269   +  CDS            NFIA: NFIA_HUMAN - Also known as KIAA1439. Experimental evidence at protein level: Swiss-Prot protein existence level 1. Recognizes and binds the palindromic sequence 5'- TTGGCNNNNNGCCAA-3' present in viral and cellular promoters and in the origin of replication of adenovirus type 2. These proteins are individually capable of activating transcription and replication. From Homo sapiens (Human).
  16299..16420   +  polyA_signal   SV40 poly(A) signal: SV40 polyadenylation signal
  16491..16513   -  protein_bind   lac operator (fragment): The lac repressor binds to the lac operator to inhibit transcription in E. coli. This inhibition can be relieved by adding lactose or isopropyl-β-D-thiogalactopyranoside (IPTG). lac repressor encoded by lacI
  16517..16547   -  promoter       lac promoter: promoter for the E. coli lac operon
  16562..16583   -  protein_bind   CAP binding site: CAP binding activates transcription in the presence of cAMP. E. coli catabolite activator protein
  16596..30      -  CDS            lacI (fragment) (across the origin): lac repressor; lacI; The lac repressor binds to the lac operator to inhibit transcription in E. coli. This inhibition can be relieved by adding lactose or isopropyl-β-D-thiogalactopyranoside (IPTG).
>Addgene plasmid #182306 | PB-TO-NFIA.1-SOX9 (bi-directional promoter) | addgene full sequence | sequence record 359516 | Addgene NGS Result
GCGGGGAGAGGCGGTTTGCGTATTGGGCGCTCTTCCGCTTCCTCGCTCACTGACTCGCTGCGCTCGGTCG
TTCGGCTGCGGCGAGCGGTATCAGCTCACTCAAAGGACGGCCGCACATGTAAGGAAAATTTTAGGGATGT
TAAAGAAAAAAATAACACAAAACAAAATATAAAAAAAATCTAACCTCAAGTCAAGGCTTTTCTATGGAAT
AAGGAATGGACAGCAGGGGGCTGTTTCATATACTGATGACCTCTTTATAGCCAACCTTTGTTCATGGCAG
CCAGCATATGGGCATATGTTGCCAAACTCTAAACCAAATACTCATTCTGATGTTTTAAATGATTTGCCCT
CCCATATGTCCTTCCGAGTGAGAGACACAAAAAATTCCAACACACTATTGCAATGAAAATAAATTTCCTT
TATTAGCCAGAAGTCAGATGCTCAAGGGGCTTCATGATGTCCCCATAATTTTTGGCAGAGGGAAAAAGAT
CTCAGTGGTATTTGTGAGCCAGGGCATTGGCCACACCAGTCACCACCTTCTGATAGGCAGCCTGCACCTG
AGGAGTGAATTCACGCGTTTTAGCCTGGCAGCATATCGAGATCGAAGTCATCGAGAGCGTCAGCAGGGAG
CATATCCAGATCAAAATCATCCAGGGCATCGGCGGGCAGCATGTCCAGGTCGAAGTCGTCCAGGGCGTCG
GTGGGTCCGCCGCTCTCGCACTTCAGCTGCTTCTCGAGGCCGCAGATGATCAGTTCCAGGCCGAACAGGA
AGGCGGGCTCGGCGCCCTGTCTGTCGAACAGCTCGATGGCCTGCTTCAGCAGGGGGGGCATGCTGTCGGT
GGTGGGTGTCTCTCTTTCCTCTTTGGCGACCTGGTGTTCCTGTTCTTCCAGCACGCAGCCCAGGGTGAAG
TGGCCCACGGCGCTCAGGGCGTACAGGGCGTTTTCCAGGCTGAAGCCCTGCTGGCACAGGAAGGCCAGCT
GGTTTTCCAGTGTCTCGTACTGCTTCTCGGTGGGTCTGGTGCCCAGGTGCACTTTGGCGCCGTCCCGGTG
GCTCAGCAGGGCGCATCTGTAGCTCTTGGCGTTGTTCCGCAGGAAGTCCTGCCAGCTCTCGCCTTCCAGA
GGGCAGCTGTGGGTGTGGTGCCGGTCCAGCATCTCGATGGGCAGGGCGTCCAGCAGGGCCCGCTTGTTCT
TCACGTGCCAGTACAGGGTGGGCTGTTCCACGCCCAGTTTCTGGGCCAGCTTCCGGGTGGTCAGGCCCTC
GATGCCCACGCCGTTCAGCAGTTCCAGGGCGCTGTTGATCACTTTGCTCTTGTCCAGCCGGCTCATGTCG
ACATTCTTTGCCAAAATGATGAGACAGCACAATAACCAGCACGTTGCCCAGGAGCTGTAGGAAAAAGAAG
AAGGCATGAACATGGTTAGCAGAGGCTCTAGAGCCGCCGGTCACACGCCAGAAGCCGAACCCCGCCCTGC
CCCGTCCCCCCCGAAGGCAGCCGTCCCCCCGCGGACAGCCCCGAGGCTGGAGAGGGAGAAGGGGACGGCG
GCGCGGCGACGCACGAAGGCCCTCCCCGCCCATTTCCTTCCTGCCGGCGCCGCACCGCTTCGCCCCGCGC
CCGCTAGAGGGGGTGCGGCGGCGCCTCCCAGATTTCGGCTCCGCACAGATTTGGGACAAAGGAAGTCCCT
GCGCCCTCTCGCACGATTACCATAAAAGGCAATGGCTGCGGCTCGCCGCGCCTCGACAGCCGCCGGCGCT
CCGGGGGCCGCCGCGCCCCTCCCCCGAGCCCYCCCCGGCCCGAGGCGGCCCCGCCCCGCCCGGCACCCCC
ACCTGCCGCCACCCCCCGCCCGGCACGGCGAGCCCCGCGCCACGCCCCGTACGGAGCCCCGCACCCGAAG
CCGGGCCGTGCTCAGCAACTCGGGGAGGGGGGTGCAGGGGGGGTTGCAGCCCGACCGACGCGCCCACACC
CCCTGCTCACCCCCCCACGCACACACCCCGCACGCAGCCTTTGTTCCCCTCGCAGCCCCCCCCGCACCGC
GGGGCACCGCCCCCGGCCGCGCTCCCCTCGCGCACACTGCGGAGCGCACAAAGCCCCGCGCCGCGCCCGC
AGCGCTCACAGCCGCCGGGCAGCGCGGAGCCGCACGCGGCGCTCCCCACGCACACACACACGCACGCACC
CCCCGAGCCGCTCCCCCCGCACAAAGGGCCCTCCCGGAGCCCCTCAAGGCTTTCACGCAGCCACAGAAAA
GAAACAAGCCGTCATTAAACCAAGCGCTAATTACAGCCCGGAGGAGAAGGGCCGTCCCGCCCGCTCACCT
GTGGGAGTAACGCGGTCAGTCAGAGCCGGGGCGGGCGGCGCGAGGCGGCGGCGGAGCGGGGCACGGGGCG
AAGGCAGCGCGCAGCGACTCCCGCCCGCCGCGCGCTTCGCTTTTTATAGGGCCGCCGCCGCCGCCGCCTC
GCCATAAAAGGAAACTTTCGGAGCGCGCCGCTCTGATTGGCTGCCGCCGCMCCTCTCCGCCYCSCCCCSC
CCCSCCCCYCSCCCCSCCCCSCCCCSCCYGGCGCGCGCCCCCCCCCCCCCCCCGCCCCCATCGCTGCACA
AAATAATTAAAAAATAAATAAATACAAAATTGGGGGTGGGGAGGGGGGGGAGATGGGGAGAGTGAAGCAG
AACGTGGGGCTCACCTCGACCATGGTAATAGCGATGACTAATACGTAGATGTACTGCCAAGTAGGAAAGT
CCCATAAGGTCATGTACTGGGCATAATGCCAGGCGGGCCATTTACCGTCATTGACGTCAATAGGGGGCGT
ACTTGGCATATGATACACTTGATGTACTGCCAAGTGGGCAGTTTACCGTAAATACTCCACCCATTGACGT
CAATGGAAAGTCCCTATTGGCGTTACTATGGGAACATACGTCATTATTGACGTCAATGGGCGGGGGTCGT
TGGGCGGTCAGCCAGGCGGGCCATTTACCGTAAGTTATGTAACGCGGAACTCCATATATGGGCTATGAAC
TAATGACCCCGTAATTGATTACTATTAATAACTAGTCAATAATCAATGTCAATAAAATATCTTTATTTTC
ATTACATCTGTGTGTTGGTTTTTTGTGTGAATCGATAGTACTAACATACGCTCTCCATCAAAACAAAACG
AAACAAAACAAACTAGCAAAATAGGCTGTCCCCAGTGCAAGTGCAGGTGCCAGAACATTTCTCTGAGCTC
ACGGGGACAGCCCCCCCCCAAAGCCCCCAGGGATGTAATTACGTCCCTCCCCCGCTAGGGGGCAGCAGCG
AGCCGCCCGGGGCTCCGCTCCGGTCCGGCGCTCCCCCCGCATCCCCGAGCCGGCAGCGTGCGGGGACAGC
CCGGGCACGGGGAAGGTGGCACGGGATCGCTTTCCTCTGAACGCTTCTCGCTGCTCTTTGAGCCTGCAGA
CACCTGGGGGGATACGGGGAAAAAGCTTTAGGCTGAAAGAGAGATTTAGAATGACAGAATCATAGAACGG
CCTGGGTTGCAAAGGAGCACAGTGCTCATCCAGATCCAACCCCCTGCTATGTGCAGGGTCATCAACCAGC
AGCCCAGGCTGCCCAGAGCCACATCCAGCCTGGCCTTGAATGCCTGCAGGGATGGGGCATCCACAGCCTC
CTTGGGCAACCTGTTCAGTGCGTCACCACCCTCTGGGGGAAAAACTGCCTCCTCATATCCAACCCAAACC
TCCCCTGTCTCAGTGTAAAGCCATTCCCCCTTGTCCTATCAAGGGGGAGTTTGCTGTGACATTGTTGGTC
TGGGGTGACACATGTTTGCCAATTCAGTGCATCACGGAGAGGCAGATCTTGGGGATAAGGAAGTGCAGGA
CAGCATGGACGTGGGACATGCAGGTGTTGAGGGCTCTGGGACACTCTCCAAGTCACAGCGTTCAGAACAG
CCTTAAGGATAAGAAGATAGGATAGAAGGACAAAGAGCAAGTTAAAACCCAGCATGGAGAGGAGCACAAA
AAGGCCACAGACACTGCTGGTCCCTGTGTCTGAGCCTGCATGTTTGATGGTGTCTGGATGCAAGCAGAAG
GGGTGGAAGAGCTTGCCTGGAGAGATACAGCTGGGTCAGTAGGACTGGGACAGGCAGCTGGAGAATTGCC
ATGTAGATGTTCATACAATCGTCAAATCATGAAGGCTGGAAAAGCCCTCCAAGATCCCCAAGACCAACCC
CAACCCACCCACCGTGCCCACTGGCCATGTCCCTCAGTGCCACATCCCCACAGTTCTTCATCACCTCCAG
GGACGGTGACCCCCCCACCTCCGTGGGCAGCTGTGCCACTGCAGCACCGCTCTTTGGAGAAGGTAAATCT
TGCTAAATCCAGCCCGACCCTCCCCTGGCACAACGTAAGGCCATTATCTCTCATCCAACTCCAGGACGGA
GTCAGTGAGAATATTATAACTTCGTATAGCATACATTATACGAAGTTATGGGCAGAGCGCACATCGCCCA
CAGTCCCCGAGAAGTTGGGGGGAGGGGTCGGCAATTGAACCGGTGCCTAGAGAAGGTGGCGCGGGGTAAA
CTGGGAAAGTGATGTCGTGTACTGGCTCCGCCTTTTTCCCGAGGGTGGGGGAGAACCGTATATAAGTGCA
GTAGTCGCCGTGAACGTTCTTTTTCGCAACGGGTTTGCCGCCAGAACACAGGTAAGTGCCGTGTGTGGTT
CCCGCGGGCCTGGCCTCTTTACGGGTTATGGCCCTTGCGTGCCTTGAATTACTTCCACCTGGCTGCAGTA
CGTGATTCTTGATCCCGAGCTTCGGGTTGGAAGTGGGTGGGAGAGTTCGAGGCCTTGCGCTTAAGGAGCC
CCTTCGCCTCGTGCTTGAGTTGAGGCCTGGCCTGGGCGCTGGGGCCGCCGCGTGCGAATCTGGTGGCACC
TTCGCGCCTGTCTCGCTGCTTTCGATAAGTCTCTAGCCATTTAAAATTTTTGATGACCTGCTGCGACGCT
TTTTTTCTGGCAAGATAGTCTTGTAAATGCGGGCCAAGATCTGCACACTGGTATTTCGGTTTTTGGGGCC
GCGGGCGGCGACGGGGCCCGTGCGTCCCAGCGCACATGTTCGGCGAGGCGGGGCCTGCGAGCGCGGCCAC
CGAGAATCGGACGGGGGTAGTCTCAAGCTGGCCGGCCTGCTCTGGTGCCTGGCCTCGCGCCGCCGTGTAT
CGCCCCGCCCTGGGCGGCAAGGCTGGCCCGGTCGGCACCAGTTGCGTGAGCGGAAAGATGGCCGCTTCCC
GGCCCTGCTGCAGGGAGCTCAAAATGGAGGACGCGGCGCTCGGGAGAGCGGGCGGGTGAGTCACCCACAC
AAAGGAAAAGGGCCTTTCCGTCCTCAGCCGTCGCTTCATGTGACTCCACGGAGTACCGGGCGCCGTCCAG
GCACCTCGATTAGTTCTCGCGCTTTTGGAGTACGTCGTCTTTAGGTTGGGGGGAGGGGTTTTATGCGATG
GAGTTTCCCCACACTGAGTGGGTGGAGACTGAAGTTAGGCCAGCTTGGCACTTGATGTAATTCTCCTTGG
AATTTGCCCTTTTTGAGTTTGGATCTTGGTTCATTCTCAAGCCTCAGACAGTGGTTCAAAGTTTTTTTCT
TCCATTTCAGGTGTCGTGATTTAAATCCCACCATGACCGAGTACAAGCCCACGGTGCGCCTCGCCACCCG
CGACGACGTCCCCAGGGCCGTACGCACCCTCGCCGCCGCGTTCGCCGACTACCCCGCCACGCGCCACACC
GTCGATCCGGACCGCCACATCGAGCGGGTCACCGAGCTGCAAGAACTCTTCCTCACGCGCGTCGGGCTCG
ACATCGGCAAGGTGTGGGTCGCGGACGACGGCGCCGCCGTGGCGGTCTGGACCACGCCGGAGAGCGTCGA
AGCGGGGGCGGTGTTCGCCGAGATCGGCCCGCGCATGGCCGAGTTGAGCGGTTCCCGGCTGGCCGCGCAG
CAACAGATGGAAGGCCTCCTGGCGCCGCACCGGCCCAAGGAGCCCGCGTGGTTCCTGGCCACCGTCGGAG
TCTCGCCCGACCACCAGGGCAAGGGTCTGGGCAGCGCCGTCGTGCTCCCCGGAGTGGAGGCGGCCGAGCG
CGCCGGGGTGCCCGCCTTCCTGGAGACCTCCGCGCCCCGCAACCTCCCCTTCTACGAGCGGCTCGGCTTC
ACCGTCACCGCCGACGTCGAGGTGCCCGAAGGACCGCGCACCTGGTGCATGACCCGCAAGCCCGGTGCCG
GATCGGGAGAGGGCAGAGGAAGTCTGCTAACATGCGGTGACGTCGAGGAGAATCCTGGCCCACCGGTCCC
TGCCGCTAAACGGGTCAAACTCGACGGCGGTTCTGGAGGTCCTGCTGCAAAGCGCGTTAAGTTGGATGGA
GGGTCAGGGGGAGCCACCGCCACCATGGTGTCTAAGGGCGAAGAGCTGATTAAGGAGAACATGCACATGA
AGCTGTACATGGAGGGCACCGTGGACAACCATCACTTCAAGTGCACATCCGAGGGCGAAGGCAAGCCCTA
CGAGGGCACCCAGACCATGAGAATCAAGGTGGTCGAGGGCGGCCCTCTCCCCTTCGCCTTCGACATCCTG
GCTACTAGCTTCCTCTACGGCAGCAAGACCTTCATCAACCACACCCAGGGCATCCCCGACTTCTTCAAGC
AGTCCTTCCCTGAGGGCTTCACATGGGAGAGAGTCACCACATACGAAGACGGGGGCGTGCTGACCGCTAC
CCAGGACACCAGCCTCCAGGACGGCTGCCTCATCTACAACGTCAAGATCAGAGGGGTGAACTTCACATCC
AACGGCCCTGTGATGCAGAAGAAAACACTCGGCTGGGAGGCCTTCACCGAGACGCTGTACCCCGCTGACG
GCGGCCTGGAAGGCAGAAACGACATGGCCCTGAAGCTCGTGGGCGGGAGCCATCTGATCGCAAACGCCAA
GACCACATATAGATCCAAGAAACCCGCTAAGAACCTCAAGATGCCTGGCGTCTACTATGTGGACTACAGA
CTGGAAAGAATCAAGGAGGCCAACAACGAGACCTACGTCGAGCAGCACGAGGTGGCAGTGGCCAGATACT
GCGACCTCCCTAGCAAACTGGGGCACAAGCTTAATTAGGCGGCCGCTAAGAATTCTGTGCCTTCTAGTTG
CCAGCCATCTGTTGTTTGCCCCTCCCCCGTGCCTTCCTTGACCCTGGAAGGTGCCACTCCCACTGTCCTT
TCCTAATAAAATGAGGAAATTGCATCGCATTGTCTGAGTAGGTGTCATTCTATTCTGGGGGGTGGGGTGG
GGCAGGACAGCAAGGGGGAGGATTGGGAAGACAATAGCAGGCATGCTGGGGATGCGGTGGGCTCTATGGA
TAACTTCGTATAGCATACATTATACGAAGTTATTTGGTATGGCTTTTTCCCCGTATCCCCCCAGGTGTCT
GCAGGCTCAAAGAGCAGCGAGAAGCGTTCAGAGGAAAGCGATCCCGTGCCACCTTCCCCGTGCCCGGGCT
GTCCCCGCACGCTGCCGGCTCGGGGATGCGGGGGGAGCGCCGGACCGGAGCGGAGCCCCGGGCGGCTCGC
TGCTGCCCCCTAGCGGGGGAGGGACGTAATTACATCCCTGGGGGCTTTGGGGGGGGGCTGTCCCTGATTC
TATAACAAGAAAATATATATATAATAAGTTATCACGTAAGTAGAACATGAAATAACAATATAATTATCGT
ATGAGTTAAATCTTAAAAGTCACGTAAAAGATAATCATGCGTCATTTTGACTCACGCGGTCGTTATAGTT
CAAAATCAGTGACACTTACCGCATTGACAAGCACGCCTCACGGGAGCTCCAAGCGGCGACTGAGATGTCC
TAAATGCACAGCGACGGATTCGCGCTATTTAGAAAGAGAGAGCAATATTTCAAGAATGCATGCGTCAATT
TTACGCAGACTATCTTTCTAGGGTTAATCTAGCTGCATCAGGATCATATCGTCGGGTCTTTTTTCCGGCT
CAGTCATCGCCCAAGCTGGCGCTATCTGGGCATCGGGGAGGAAGAAGCCCGTGCCTTTTCCCGCGAGGTT
GAAGCGGCATGGAAAGAGTTTGCCGAGGATGACTGCTGCTGCATTGACGTTGAGCGAAAACGCACGTTTA
CCATGATGATTCGGGAAGGTGTGGCCATGCACGCCTTTAACGGTGAACTGTTCGTTCAGGCCACCTGGGA
TACCAGTTCGTCGCGGCTTTTCCGGACACAGTTCCGGATGGTCAGCCCGAAGCGCATCAGCAACCCGAAC
AATACCGGCGACAGCCGGAACTGCCGTGCCGGTGTGCAGATTAATGACAGCGGTGCGGCGCTGGGATATT
ACGTCAGCGAGGACGGGTATCCTGGCTGGATGCCGCAGAAATGGACATGGATACCCCGTGAGTTACCCGG
CGGGCGCGCTTGGCGTAATCATGGTCATAGCTGTTTCCTGTGTGAAATTGTTATCCGCTCACAATTCCAC
ACAACATACGAGCCGGAAGCATAAAGTGTAAAGCCTGGGGTGCCTAATGAGTGAGCTAACTCACATTAAT
TGCGTTGCGCTCACTGCCCGCTTTCCAGTCGGGAAACCTGTCGTGCCAGCTGCATTAATGAATCGGCCAA
CGCGCGGGGAGAGGCGGTTTGCGTATTGGGCGCTCTTCCGCTTCCTCGCTCACTGACTCGCTGCGCTCGG
TCGTTCGGCTGCGGCGAGCGGTATCAGCTCACTCAAAGGCGGTAATACGGTTATCCACAGAATCAGGGGA
TAACGCAGGAAAGAACATGTGAGCAAAAGGCCAGCAAAAGGCCAGGAACCGTAAAAAGGCCGCGTTGCTG
GCGTTTTTCCATAGGCTCCGCCCCCCTGACGAGCATCACAAAAATCGACGCTCAAGTCAGAGGTGGCGAA
ACCCGACAGGACTATAAAGATACCAGGCGTTTCCCCCTGGAAGCTCCCTCGTGCGCTCTCCTGTTCCGAC
CCTGCCGCTTACCGGATACCTGTCCGCCTTTCTCCCTTCGGGAAGCGTGGCGCTTTCTCATAGCTCACGC
TGTAGGTATCTCAGTTCGGTGTAGGTCGTTCGCTCCAAGCTGGGCTGTGTGCACGAACCCCCCGTTCAGC
CCGACCGCTGCGCCTTATCCGGTAACTATCGTCTTGAGTCCAACCCGGTAAGACACGACTTATCGCCACT
GGCAGCAGCCACTGGTAACAGGATTAGCAGAGCGAGGTATGTAGGCGGTGCTACAGAGTTCTTGAAGTGG
TGGCCTAACTACGGCTACACTAGAAGGACAGTATTTGGTATCTGCGCTCTGCTGAAGCCAGTTACCTTCG
GAAAAAGAGTTGGTAGCTCTTGATCCGGCAAACAAACCACCGCTGGTAGCGGTGGTTTTTTTGTTTGCAA
GCAGCAGATTACGCGCAGAAAAAAAGGATCTCAAGAAGATCCTTTGATCTTTTCTACGGGGTCTGACGCT
CAGTGGAACGAAAACTCACGTTAAGGGATTTTGGTCATGAGATTATCAAAAAGGATCTTCACCTAGATCC
TTTTAAATTAAAAATGAAGTTTTAAATCAATCTAAAGTATATATGAGTAAACTTGGTCTGACAGTTACCA
ATGCTTAATCAGTGAGGCACCTATCTCAGCGATCTGTCTATTTCGTTCATCCATAGTTGCCTGACTCCCC
GTCGTGTAGATAACTACGATACGGGAGGGCTTACCATCTGGCCCCAGTGCTGCAATGATACCGCGAGACC
CACGCTCACCGGCTCCAGATTTATCAGCAATAAACCAGCCAGCCGGAAGGGCCGAGCGCAGAAGTGGTCC
TGCAACTTTATCCGCCTCCATCCAGTCTATTAATTGTTGCCGGGAAGCTAGAGTAAGTAGTTCGCCAGTT
AATAGTTTGCGCAACGTTGTTGCCATTGCTACAGGCATCGTGGTGTCACGCTCGTCGTTTGGTATGGCTT
CATTCAGCTCCGGTTCCCAACGATCAAGGCGAGTTACATGATCCCCCATGTTGTGCAAAAAAGCGGTTAG
CTCCTTCGGTCCTCCGATCGTTGTCAGAAGTAAGTTGGCCGCAGTGTTATCACTCATGGTTATGGCAGCA
CTGCATAATTCTCTTACTGTCATGCCATCCGTAAGATGCTTTTCTGTGACTGGTGAGTACTCAACCAAGT
CATTCTGAGAATAGTGTATGCGGCGACCGAGTTGCTCTTGCCCGGCGTCAATACGGGATAATACCGCGCC
ACATAGCAGAACTTTAAAAGTGCTCATCATTGGAAAACGTTCTTCGGGGCGAAAACTCTCAAGGATCTTA
CCGCTGTTGAGATCCAGTTCGATGTAACCCACTCGTGCACCCAACTGATCTTCAGCATCTTTTACTTTCA
CCAGCGTTTCTGGGTGAGCAAAAACAGGAAGGCAAAATGCCGCAAAAAAGGGAATAAGGGCGACACGGAA
ATGTTGAATACTCATACTCTTCCTTTTTCAATATTATTGAAGCATTTATCAGGGTTATTGTCTCATGAGC
GGATACATATTTGAATGTATTTAGAAAAATAAACAAATAGGGGTTCCGCGCACATTTCCCCGAAAAGTGC
CACCTAAATTGTAAGCGTTAATATTTTGTTAAAATTCGCGTTAAATTTTTGTTAAATCAGCTCATTTTTT
AACCAATAGGCCGAAATCGGCAAAATCCCTTATAAATCAAAAGAATAGACCGAGATAGGGT
[37 nt withheld, positions 10702-10738]
AAAGAACGTGGACTCCAACGTCAAAGG
[49 nt withheld, positions 10766-10814]
T
[91 nt withheld, positions 10816-10906]
G
[124 nt withheld, positions 10908-11031]
CCCATTCGCCATTCAGGCTGCGCAACTGTTGGGAAGGGCGATCGGTGCGGGCCTCTTCGCTATTACGCCA
GCTGGCGAAAGGGGGATGTGCTGCAAGGCGATTAAGTTGGGTAACGCCAGGGTTTTCCCAGTCACGACGT
TGTAAAACGACGGCCAGTGAGCGCGCCTCGTTCATTCACGTTTTTGAACCCGTGGAGGACGGGCAGACTC
GCGGTGCAAATGTGTTTTACAGCGTGATGGAGCAGATGAAGATGCTCGACACGCTGCAGAACACGCAGCT
AGATTAACCCTAGAAAGATAATCATATTGTGACGTACGTTAAAGATAATCATGTGTAAAATTGACGCATG
TGTTTTATCGGTCTGTATATCGAGGTTTATTTATTAATTTGAATAGATATTAAGTTTTATTATATTTACA
CTTACATACTAATAATAAATTCAACAAACAATTTATTTATGTTTATTTATTTATTAAAAAAAACAAAAAC
TCAAAATTTCTTCTATAAAGTAACAAAACTTTTATGAGGGACAGCCCCCCCCCAAAGCCCCCAGGGATGT
AATTACGTCCCTCCCCCGCTAGGGGGCAGCAGCGAGCCGCCCGGGGCTCCGCTCCGGTCCGGCGCTCCCC
CCGCATCCCCGAGCCGGCAGCGTGCGGGGACAGCCCGGGCACGGGGAAGGTGGCACGGGATCGCTTTCCT
CTGAACGCTTCTCGCTGCTCTTTGAGCCTGCAGACACCTGGGGGGATACGGGGAAAAGGCCTCCACGGCC
TTAATTAAGGGAGGTGGTCCCTGCAGTTACGCCAATGATAACCCCCGCCAGAAAAATCTTAGTAGCCTTC
CCTTTTTGTTTTCCGTGCCCCAACTCGGCGGATTGACTCGGCCCCTTCCGGAAACACCCGAATCAACTTC
TAGTCAAATTATTGTTCACGCCGCAATGACCCACCCCTGGCCCGCGTCTGTGGAACTGACCCCTGGTGTA
CAGGAGAGTTCGCTGCTGAAAGTGGTCCCAAAGGGGTACTAGTTTTTAAGCTCCCAACTCCCCCTCCCCC
AGCGTCTGGAGGATTCCACACCCTCGCACCGCAGGGGCGAGGAAGTGGGCGGAGTCCGGTTTTGGCGCCA
GCCGCTGAGGCTGCCAAGCAGAAAAGCCACCGCTGAGGAGACTCCGGTCACTGTCCTCGCCCCGCCTCCC
CCTTCCCTCCCCTTGGGGACCACCGGGCGCCACGCCGCGAACGGTAAGTGCCGCGGTCGTCGGCGCCTCC
GCCCTCCCCATAGGGCCCCAATTCCCAGCGGGCGCGGCGCGCGGCCCCTCCCCCCGCCGGGCGCGCGCCC
GCTGCCCCGCCCTTCGTGGCCGCCCGGCGTGGGCGGTGCCACCCCTCCCCCCGGCGGCCCCGCGCGCAGC
TCCCGGCTCCCTCCCCCTTCGGATGTGGCTTGAGCTGTAGGCGCGGAGCGGCAGTGAAAAAAATGCTTTA
TTTGTGAAATTTGTGATGCTATTGCTTTATTTGTAACCATTATAAGCTGCAATAAACAAGTTAACAACAA
CAATTGCATTCATTTTATGTTTCAGGTTCAGGGGGAGGTGTGGGAGGTTTTTTAAAGCAAGTAAAACCTC
TACAAATGTGGTATGGCTGATTATGATCCGGATCCGGCGCGCCTTAAGGTCGAGTGAGCTGTGTGTAGAC
GGGTTGTTCCCAGTGCTGGGGGCTGTGGGTCTGCGGGATGGAAGGGACCCCAGAGGTGTCGGCGATGGGG
GTGTACATGGGGCGCTGAGCGGGGTTCATGTAGGTGAAGGTGGAGTAGAGGCCGGTGCCCTGGCCTGCCG
CGTGGCTGTAGTAGGAGCTGGAGTTCTGGTGGTCGGTGTAGTCGTACTGTGAGCGGGTGATGGGCGGGTA
GGAGGGGCTGTAGTGTGGGAGGTTGAAGGGGCTGTAGGCGATCTGTTGGGGCGAGTGCTGCTGCTGCTCG
CTGTAGTGGCTGGGGCTCAGCTGCTCCGTCTTGATGTGCGTTCGCTGGGACTGGCCCGGCTCGCTGCTCA
GCGTGGTCAGCGTGTGCGCCTGTGGCTGCTGCGGGGGTGCCGCCGGCTGCTGTGGGGGCGCCGCCTGCGG
CTGCGGGGGCGCCTGCGGGGCCGGCGGGGCCTGTGGGGGCTGCTGCGGGGGTGGCGGCGGCGCCTGCTGC
TTGGACATCCACACGTGGCCCGCGCTCGCCGGGGTGGCCGCGGTGCTGCTGATGCCGTAGCTGCCCGTGT
AGGTGACCTGGCCGTGCGTGGCCGGCACCCCCGGGTGGCCGTTGGGCGGCAGGTACTGGTCAAACTCGTT
GACATCGAAGGTCTCGATGTTGGAGATGACGTCGCTGCTCAGCTCGCCGATGTCCACGTCGCGGAAGTCG
ATAGGGGGCTGTCTGCCCCCCTCTGGCAAGGGGCGCCCCTCTCGCTTCAGGTCAGCCTTGCCCGGCTGCA
CGTCGGTTTTGGGGGTGGTGGGTGGGGTCGGTGGGCCCTGGGATTGCCCCGAGTGCTCGCCGGGGGAGTG
CACCTCGCTCATGCCGGAGGAGGAGTGTGGCGAGTCGGCCTGCAGCGCCTTGAAGATGGCGTTGGGGGAG
ATGTGCGTCTGCTCCGTGGCCTCCTCTGCCTCCGCCTGCCCGTTCTTCACCGACTTCCTCCGCCGCGGCT
GGTACTTGTAATCCGGGTGGTCCTTCTTGTGCTGCACGCGCAGCCGCTCCGCCTCCTCCACGAAGGGCCG
CTTCTCGCTCTCGTTCAGAAGTCTCCAGAGCTTGCCCAGCGTCTTGCTGAGCTCGGCGTTGTGCAAGTGC
GGGTACTGGTCCGCGAGCTTCCTGCGCGCCGCCTGCGCCCACACCATGAAGGCGTTCATGGGCCGCTTGA
CGTGCGGCTTGTTCTTGCTGGAGCCGTTGACGCGCACCGGCATGGGCACCAGCGTCCAGTCGTAGCCTTT
GAGCACCTGGCTGACCGCCTCGCGGATGCACACGGGGAACTTGTCCTCCTCGCTCTCCTTCTTCAGATCG
GGCTCGCCCTTGGGGAACGTGTTCTCCTGGGGCCGCGTGTTCTCGGTGTCCGAGCCGGAGCCCGACGGGC
AGGGCGAGCCCGCGGAGTCCTCGGACATGGTGGGGCTGGGGGCGCCGGACAGGCCCTTCTCCTGCTCGTC
GGTCATCTTCATGAAGGGGTCCAGGAGATTCATGGTGGCCCTAGGGGATCCCCCGGGGAATTCTCCAGGC
GATCTGACGGTTCACTAAACGAGCTCTGCTTATATAGGCCTCCCACCGTACACGCCACCTCGACATACTC
GAGTTTACTCCCTATCAGTGATAGAGAACGTATGAAGAGTTTACTCCCTATCAGTGATAGAGAACGTATG
CAGACTTTACTCCCTATCAGTGATAGAGAACGTATAAGGAGTTTACTCCCTATCAGTGATAGAGAACGTA
TGACCAGTTTACTCCCTATCAGTGATAGAGAACGTATCTACAGTTTACTCCCTATCAGTGATAGAGAACG
TATATCCAGTTTACTCCCTATCAGTGATAGAGAACGTATAAGCTTTAGGCGTGTACGGTGGGCGCCTATA
AAAGCAGAGCTCGTTTAGTGAACCGTCAGATCGCCTGGAGCAATTCCACAACACTTTTGTCTTATACCAA
CTTTCCGTACCACTTCCTACCCTCGTAAAGTCGACACCGGGGCCCAGATCTCCGCGGGTTTAAACGCCAC
CATGTATTCTCCGCTCTGTCTCACCCAGGATGAATTTCATCCTTTCATCGAAGCACTTCTGCCCCACGTC
CGAGCCTTTGCCTACACATGGTTCAACCTGCAGGCCCGAAAACGAAAATACTTCAAAAAACATGAAAAGC
GTATGTCAAAAGAAGAAGAGAGAGCCGTGAAGGATGAATTGCTAAGTGAAAAACCAGAGGTCAAGCAGAA
GTGGGCATCTCGACTTCTGGCAAAGTTGCGGAAAGATATCCGACCCGAATATCGAGAGGATTTTGTTCTT
ACAGTTACAGGGAAAAAACCTCCATGTTGTGTTCTTTCCAACCCAGACCAGAAAGGCAAGATGCGAAGAA
TTGACTGCCTCCGCCAGGCAGATAAAGTCTGGAGGTTGGACCTTGTTATGGTGATTTTGTTTAAAGGTAT
TCCGCTGGAAAGTACTGATGGCGAGCGCCTTGTAAAGTCCCCACAATGCTCTAATCCAGGGCTCTGTGTC
CAACCCCATCACATAGGGGTTTCTGTTAAGGAACTCGATTTATATTTGGCATACTTTGTGCATGCAGCAG
ATTCAAGTCAATCTGAAAGTCCCAGCCAGCCAAGTGACGCTGACATTAAGGACCAGCCAGAAAATGGACA
TTTGGGCTTCCAGGACAGTTTTGTCACATCAGGTGTTTTTAGTGTCACTGAGCTAGTAAGAGTGTCACAG
ACACCAATAGCTGCAGGAACTGGCCCAAATTTTTCTCTCTCAGATTTGGAAAGTTCTTCATACTACAGCA
TGAGTCCAGGAGCAATGAGGAGGTCTTTACCCAGCACATCCTCTACGAGCTCCACAAAGCGCCTCAAGTC
TGTGGAGGATGAAATGGACAGTCCTGGTGAGGAGCCATTTTATACAGGCCAAGGGCGCTCCCCAGGAAGT
GGCAGTCAGTCAAGTGGATGGCATGAAGTGGAGCCAGGAATGCCATCTCCAACCACACTGAAGAAGTCGG
AGAAGTCTGGTTTCAGCAGCCCCTCCCCTTCACAGACCTCCTCCCTGGGAACGGCGTTCACACAGCATCA
CCGACCTGTCATTACAGGACCCAGAGCAAGTCCGCATGCAACACCATCGACTCTTCATTTCCCGACATCA
CCCATTATCCAGCAGCCTGGGCCTTACTTCTCACACCCAGCCATCCGCTATCACCCTCAGGAGACGCTGA
AAGAATTTGTCCAACTTGTCTGCCCTGATGCTGGTCAGCAGGCTGGACAGGTGGGGTTCCTCAATCCCAA
TGGGAGCAGCCAAGGCAAGGTGCACAACCCATTCCTTCCCACCCCAATGTTGCCACCGCCACCGCCACCA
CCGATGGCCAGGCCTGTGCCTCTGCCGGTGCCAGACACAAAGCCTCCAACCACGTCAACAGAAGGAGGTG
CAGCCTCCCCCACGTCACCAACCTACTCGACACCCAGCACCTCCCCCGCAAACCGATTCGTCAGTGTTGG
ACCACGGGATCCAAGCTTTGTAAATATCCCTCAACAGACACAGTCCTGGTACCTGGGATAAAAACTCGCG
AATCGATCGCCCACCCCAACTTGTTTATTGCAGCTTATAATGGTTACAAATAAAGCAATAGCATCACAAA
TTTCACAAATAAAGCATTTTTTTCACTGCATTCTAGTTGTGGTTTGTCCAAACTCATCAATGTATCTTAT
CATGTCTGTATACCGTCGACCTCTAGCTAGAGCTTGGCGTAATCATGGTCATAGCTGTTTCCTGTGTGAA
ATTGTTATCCGCTCACAATTCCACACAACATACGAGCCGGAAGCATAAAGTGTAAAGCCTGGGGTGCCTA
ATGAGTGAGCTAACTCACATTAATTGCGTTGCGCTCACTGCCCGCTTTCCAGTCGGGAAACCTGTCGTGC
CAGCTGCATTAATGAATCGGCCAACGC
